>Addgene plasmid #67880 | AAV-actin prom-dsRed-adra2a.1227.shRNA | addgene partial sequence | sequence record 121594 | pCAG-F 5'-GCAACGTGCTGGTTATTGTG-3'
GTATCCTATACGAAGTTATATCAAAATAGGAAGACCAATGCTTCACCATCGACCCGAATTGCCAAGCATC
ACCATCGACCCATAACTTCGTATAATGTATGCTATACGAAGTTATGAATTCCTGCAGGATGGACTCCTCC
GAGGACGTCATCAAGGAGTTCATGCGCTTCAAGGTGCGCATGGAGGGCTCCGTGAACGGCCACGAGTTCG
AGATCGAGGGCGAGGGCGAGGGCCGCCCCTACGAGGGCACCCAGACCGCCAAGCTGAAGGTGACCAAGGG
CGGCCCCCTGCCCTTCGCCTGGGACATCCTGTCCCCCCAGTTCCAGTACGGCTCCAAGGTGTACGTGAAG
CACCCCGCCGACATCCCCGACTACAAGAAGCTGTCCTTCCCCGAGGGCTTCAAGTGGGAGCGCGTGATGA
ACTTCGAGGACGGCGGCGTGGTGACCGTGACCCAGGACTCCTCCTTACAGGACGGCTCCTTCATCTACAA
GGTGAAGTTCATCGGCGTGAACTTCCCCTCCGACGGCCCCGTAATGCA
