>Addgene plasmid #67880 | AAV-actin prom-dsRed-adra2a.1227.shRNA | addgene partial sequence | sequence record 121691 | WPRE-R 5'-CATAGCGTAAAAGGAGCAACA-3'
ATCCAGAGGTTGATTATCGATAAGCTGTTAAAGCTTGAACCTCTTCGAGGGACATAACTTCGTATAATGT
ATGCTATACGAAGTTATGGGTCGATGGTGAGATCTGGACTAGAGGGTCGATGGTGATGCTTGGATCAAAA
TAGGAAGAATCCCAATGATAACTTCGTATAAAGTATCCTATACGAAGTTATGATTTAATTAAGTTTAAAC
ACATGTCAGATCCTCTTCGGAGATCAGCTTCTGTTCGGAGCCGCGTGGCAGGGAGCCACCGCCCAAACGC
GCGAGATCCGAATTTCTGCCATTCATCCGCTTATTATCACTTATTCAGGCGTAGCAACCAGGCGTTTAAG
GGCACCAATAACTGCCTTAAAAAAATTACGCCCCGCCCTGCCACTCATCGCAGTACTGTTGTAATTCATT
AAGCATTCTGCCGACATGGAAGCCATCACAAACGGCATGATGAACCTGAATCGCCAGCGGCATCAGCACC
TTGTCGCCTTGCGTATAATATTTGCCCATGGTGAAAACGGGGGCGAAGAAGTTGTCCATATTGGCCACGT
TTAAATCAAAACTGGTGAAACTCACCCAGGGATTGGCTGAGACGAAAAACATATTCTCAATAAACCCTTT
AGGGAAATAGGCCAGGTTTTCACCGTAACACGCCACATCTTGCGAATATATGTGTAGAAACTGCCGGAAA
TCGTCGTGGTATTCACTCCAGAGCGATGAAAACGTTTCAGTTTGCTCATGGAAAACGGTGTAACAAGGGT
GAACACTATCCCATATCACCAGCTCACCGTCTTTCATTGCC
