>Addgene plasmid #67880 | AAV-actin prom-dsRed-adra2a.1227.shRNA | addgene partial sequence | sequence record 123796 | Multibow-fwd 5'-gccaccacctgttcctgtag-3'
GCTTCGGCAGCACATATACTATGTTGAATGAGGCTTCAGTACTTTACAGAATCGTTGCCTGCACATCTTG
GAAACACTTGCTGGGATTACTTCTTCAGGTTAACCCAACAGAAGGCTCGAGAAGGTATATTGCTGTTGAC
AGTGAGCGAGCAACGTGCTGGTTATTATCGTAGTGAAGCCACAGATGTACGATAATAACCAGCACGTTGC
CTGCCTACTGCCTCGGAATTCAAGGGGCTACTTTAGGAGCAATTATCTTGTTTACTAAAACTGAATACCT
TGCTATCTCTTTGATACATTTTTACAAAGCTGAATTAAAATGGTATAAATTAAATCACTTTTTTCAATTG
GAAGACTAATGCGTTTAAACACGCGGCGACGCGTTCGACCGAATAAATACCTGTGACGGAAGATCACTTC
GCAGAATAAATAAATCCTGGTGTCCCTGTTGATACCGGGAAGCCCTGGGCCAACTTTTGGCGAAAATGAG
ACGTTGATCGGCACGTAAGAGGTTCCAACTTTCACCATAATGAAATAAGATCACTACCGGGCGTATTTTT
TGAGTTGTCGAGATTTTCAGGAGCTAAGGAAGCTAAAATG
