>Addgene plasmid #67880 | AAV-actin prom-dsRed-adra2a.1227.shRNA | depositor partial sequence | sequence record 123800 | Insert
GGCTGCCTTCGGGGGGGACGGGGCAGGGCGGGGTTCGGCTTCTGGCGTGTGACCGGCGGCTCTAGAGCCT
CTGCTAACCATGTTCATGCCTTCTTCTTTTTCCTACAGCTCCTGGGCAACGTGCTGGTTATTGTGCTGTC
TCATCATTTTGGCAAAGAATTGGATCCCCATAACTTCGTATAAAGTATCCTATACGAAGTTATATCAAAA
TAGGAAGACCAATGCTTCACCATCGACCCGAATTGCCAAGCATCACCATCGACCCATAACTTCGTATAAT
GTATGCTATACGAAGTTATGAATTCCTGCAGGATGGACTCCTCCGAGGACGTCATCAAGGAGTTCATGCG
CTTCAAGGTGCGCATGGAGGGCTCCGTGAACGGCCACGAGTTCGAGATCGAGGGCGAGGGCGAGGGCCGC
CCCTACGAGGGCACCCAGACCGCCAAGCTGAAGGTGACCAAGGGCGGCCCCCTGCCCTTCGCCTGGGACA
TCCTGTCCCCCCAGTTCCAGTACGGCTCCAAGGTGTACGTGAAGCACCCCGCCGACATCCCCGACTACAA
GAAGCTGTCCTTCCCCGAGGGCTTCAAGTGGGAGCGCGTGATGAACTTCGAGGACGGCGGCGTGGTGACC
GTGACCCAGGACTCCTCCTTACAGGACGGCTCCTTCATCTACAAGGTGAAGTTCATCGGCGTGAACTTCC
CCTCCGACGGCCCCGTAATGCAGAAGAAGACTATGGGCTGGGAGGCCTCCACCGAGCGCCTGTACCCCCG
CGACGGCGTGCTGAAGGGCGAGATCCACAAGGCCCTGAAGCTGAAGGACGGCGGCCACTACCTGGTGGAG
TTCAAGTCCATCTACATGGCCAAGAAGCCCGTGCAGCTGCCCGGCTACTACTACGTGGACTCCAAGCTGG
ACATCACCTCCCACAACGAGGACTACACCATCGTGGAGCAGTACGAGCGCGCCGAGGGCCGCCACCACCT
GTTCCTGTAGGCGGCCGCAAGCCTTGTTAAGTGCTCGCTTCGGCAGCACATATACTATGTTGAATGAGGC
TTCAGTACTTTACAGAATCGTTGCCTGCACATCTTGGAAACACTTGCTGGGATTACTTCTTCAGGTTAAC
CCAACAGAAGGCTCGAGAAGGTATATTGCTGTTGACAGTGAGCGAGCAACGTGCTGGTTATTATCGTAGT
GAAGCCACAGATGTACGATAATAACCAGCACGTTGCCTGCCTACTGCCTCGGAATTCAAGGGGCTACTTT
AGGAGCAATTATCTTGTTTACTAAAACTGAATACCTTGCTATCTCTTTGATACATTTTTACAAAGCTGAA
TTAAAATGGTATAAATTAAATCACTTTTTTCAATTGGAAGACTAATGCGTTTAAACACGCGGCGACGCGT
TCGACCGAATAAATACCTGTGACGGAAGATCACTTCGCAGAATAAATAAATCCTGGTGTCCCTGTTGATA
CCGGGAAGCCCTGGGCCAACTTTTGGCGAAAATGAGACGTTGATCGGCACGTAAGAGGTTCCAACTTTCA
CCATAATGAAATAAGATCACTACCGGGCGTATTTTTTGAGTTGTCGAGATTTTCAGGAGCTAAGGAAGCT
AAAATGGAGAAAAAAATCACTGGATATACCACCGTTGATATATCCCAATGGCATCGTAAAGAACATTTTG
AGGCATTTCAGTCAGTTGCTCAATGTACCTATAACCAGACCGTTCAGCTGGATATTACGGCCTTTTTAAA
GACCGTAAAGAAAAATAAGCACAAGTTTTATCCGGCCTTTATTCACATTCTTGCCCGCCTGATGAATGCT
CATCCGGAATTACGTATGGCAATGAAAGACGGTGAGCTGGTGATATGGGATAGTGTTCACCCTTGTTACA
CCGTTTTCCATGAGCAAACTGAAACGTTTTCATCGCTCTGGAGTGAATACCACGACGATTTCCGGCAGTT
TCTACACATATATTCGCAAGATGTGGCGTGTTACGGTGAAAACCTGGCCTATTTCCCTAAAGGGTTTATT
GAGAATATGTTTTTCGTCTCAGCCAATCCCTGGGTGAGTTTCACCAGTTTTGATTTAAACGTGGCCAATA
TGGACAACTTCTTCGCCCCCGTTTTCACCATGGGCAAATATTATACGCAAGGCGACAAGGTGCTGATGCC
GCTGGCGATTCAGGTTCATCATGCCGTTTGTGATGGCTTCCATGTCGGCAGAATGCTTAATGAATTACAA
CAGTACTGCGATGAGTGGCAGGGCGGGGCGTAATTTTTTTAAGGCAGTTATTGGTGCCCTTAAACGCCTG
GTTGCTACGCCTGAATAAGTGATAATAAGCGGATGAATGGCAGAAATTCGGATCTCGCGCGTTTGGGCGG
TGGCTCCCTGCCACGCGGCTCCGAACAGAAGCTGATCTCCGAAGAGGATCTGACATGTGTTTAAACTTAA
TTAAATCATAACTTCGTATAGGATACTTTATACGAAGTTATCATTGGGATTCTTCCTATTTTGATCCAAG
CATCACCATCGACCCTCTAGTCCAGATCTCACCATCGACCCATAACTTCGTATAGCATACATTATACGAA
GTTATGTCCCTCGAAGAGGTTCAAGCTTTAACAGCTTATCGATAATCAACCTCTGGATTACAAAATTTGT
GAAAGATTGACTGGTATTCTTAACTATGTTGCTCCTTTTACGCTATGTGGATACGCTGCTTTAATGCCTT
TGTATCATGCTATTGCTTCCCGTATGGCTTTCATTTTCTCCTCCTTGTATAAATCCTGGTTGCTGTCTCT
TTATGAGGAGTTGTGGCCCGTTGTCAGGCAACGTGGCGTGGTGTGCACTGTGTTTGCTGACGCAACCCCC
ACTGGTTGGGGCATTGCCACCACCTGTCAGCTCCTTTCCGGGACTTTCGCTTTCCCCCTCCCTATTGCCA
CGGCGGAACTCATCGCCGCCTGCCTTGCCCGCTGCTGGACAGGGGCTCGGCTGTTGGGCACTGACAATTC
CGTGGTGTTGTCGGGGAAATCATCGTCCTTTCCTTGGCTGCTCGCCTGTGTTGCCACCTGGATTCTGCGC
GGGACGTCCTTCTGCTACGTCCCTTCGGCCTCAATCCAGCGGACCTTCCTTCCCGCGGCCTGCTGCCGGG
TC
