[The description below was written by a language model from this plasmid's Addgene catalogue record.]
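Description:
AAV-actin prom-dsRed-adra2a.1227.shRNA is an AAV genome (transfer) plasmid of about 7.1 kb built on a high-copy pUC-type backbone, intended for packaging into recombinant adeno-associated virus and for expression in mammalian cells. The record lists both ampicillin and chloramphenicol as bacterial selection. No feature table is provided, so the positions of the resistance genes and the origin cannot be confirmed beyond what the catalogue fields state.

The roughly 4 kb payload lies between the two AAV inverted terminal repeats, which are the cis elements needed for replication and encapsidation of the vector genome. According to the depositor, the cassette reads ITR, CMV enhancer/chicken β-actin promoter, dsRed, mir30-embedded shRNA, WPRE, bovine growth hormone polyadenylation signal, ITR. The hairpin targeting mouse adra2a (the α2A adrenergic receptor) was first placed in the mir30 site of a pPRIME dsRed vector. The dsRed-mir30-shRNA fragment was then released with SbfI and PacI and moved into the PstI and PacI sites of the pAM-flex AAV polylinker. Because the shRNA sits in a microRNA-30 context downstream of the dsRed coding sequence, a single Pol II transcript driven by the strong hybrid promoter yields both the red fluorescent reporter and a primary miRNA-like hairpin that is processed by the endogenous RNAi machinery. Red fluorescence therefore marks the cells expressing the knockdown construct. The WPRE enhances transcript stability and expression, and the bGH signal terminates the message.

The construct is used to knock down adra2a in transduced mouse cells while labelling them with dsRed. The associated publication concerns neuronal circuits involved in recovery sleep and sedation by α2 adrenergic agonists.
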