Addgene plasmid #67880: AAV-actin prom-dsRed-adra2a.1227.shRNA
Purpose: expresses dsRed and shRNA to knock down adra2a receptors
Depositing lab: William Wisden. Depositing organization: Imperial College London. Publication: Neuronal ensembles sufficient for recovery sleep and the sedative actions of alpha2 adrenergic agonists. Zhang Z, Ferretti V, Guntan I, Moro A, Steinberg EA, Ye Z, Zecharia AY, Yu X, Vyssotski AL, Brickley SG, Yustos R, Pillidge ZE, Harding EC, Wisden W, Franks NP. Nat Neurosci. 2015 Apr;18(4):553-61. doi: 10.1038/nn.3957. Epub 2015 Feb 23. PubMed 25706476.
Backbone
  Vector backbone: pUC
  Backbone size w/o insert (bp): 3000
  Total vector size (bp): 7100
  Vector type: Mammalian Expression, AAV
Growth in bacteria
  Bacterial resistance: Chloramphenicol and Ampicillin, 25 & 100 μg/mL
  Growth temperature: 37°C
  Growth strain: DH5alpha
  Copy number: High Copy
Gene/Insert
  Gene/Insert name: dsRed and shRNA to knock down the mouse adra2 receptor
  Species: G. gallus (chicken), Synthetic
  Insert size (bp): 4000
  Promoter: chicken beta actin
  Cloning method: Restriction Enzyme; 5′ cloning site SbfI (unknown if destroyed); 3′ cloning site PacI (unknown if destroyed)
  Sequencing primers: 5′ TGCTAACCATGTTCATGCCTTC; 3′ GACCCGGCAGCAGGCCGCGGGA
Resource information
  A portion of this plasmid was derived from a plasmid made by: The shRNA hairpin sequences were placed into the mir30 site of pPRIME-cmv-dsRed-FF3 (Addgene Plasmid 11664; gift from S. Elledge, Howard Hughes Medical Institute), and then subcloned into an AAV vector.
Terms and licenses: Academic/Nonprofit Terms; Industry Terms: Not Available to Industry
Depositor comments: The shRNA hairpin sequences were placed into the mir30 site of pPRIME-cmv-dsRed-FF3 (Addgene Plasmid 11664; gift from S. Elledge, Howard Hughes Medical Institute). Inserts in pPRIME were released by SbfI and PacI digestion, and cloned into the PstI and PacI sites in the polylinker of the AAV-genome plasmid pAM-flex (Murray AJ et al.2011 Nat Neurosci 14, p297), to give ITR-cmv-Penhancer/chicken β-actin-dsRED-mir30-shRNA-woodchuck post-translational regulatory sequence (WPRE)-bovine growth hormone polyadenylation signal (pA)-ITR. The sh RNA knocks down mouse adra2a expression.
How to cite: AAV-actin prom-dsRed-adra2a.1227.shRNA was a gift from William Wisden (Addgene plasmid # 67880 ; http://n2t.net/addgene:67880 ; RRID:Addgene_67880)
